>Addgene plasmid #14727 | pCGN R-Ras wt | addgene partial sequence | sequence record 21260 | 14727 with CMV-F
GCAGAGCTGTTTAGTGAACCGTCAGATCGCCTGGAGACGCCATCCACGCTGTTTTGACCTCCATAGAAGA
CACCGGGACCGATCCAGCCTCCGGGGGATCTTGGTGGCGTGAAACTCCCGCACCTCTTCGGCCAGCGCCT
TGTAGAAGCGCGTATGGCTTCTAGCTATCCTTATGACGTGCCTGACTATGCCAGCCTGGGAGGACCTTCT
AGCGGATCCATGAGCTCTGGTGCTGCTTCTGGTACAGGTCGTGGTCGTCCACGTGGTGGAGGTCCAGGTC
CCGGGGACCCCCCGCCCAGCGAGACACACAAGCTGGTGGTCGTGGGCGGCGGCGGCGTGGGCAAGAGCGC
GCTGACCATCCAGTTCATCCAGTCCTACTTCGTGTCTGACTACGACCCCACTATTGAGGACTCCTACACG
AAGATCTGCAGTGTGGATGGCATCCCAGCCCGGCTGGACATCCTGGACACCGCGGGCCAGGAAGAGTTCG
GGGCCATGAGAGAGCAGTACATGCGTGCTGGCCACGGCTTCCTGCTGGTGTTCGCCATTAATGACCGGCA
GAGTTTCAACGAGGTGGGCAAGCTCTTCACGCAGATTCTGCGGGTCAAGGACCGCGACGACTTCCCCGTT
GTGTTGGTCGGGAACAAGGCAGATCTGGAGTCACAGCGCCAGGTCCCCCGATCAGAAGCCTCTGCCTTCG
GCGCCTCCCACCACGTGGCCTACTTTGAGGCCTCGGC
