[The description below was written by a language model from this plasmid's Addgene catalogue record.]
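Description:
pCGN R-Ras wt is a mammalian expression plasmid carrying the wild-type human R-Ras coding sequence (RRAS gene), an insert of about 680 bp, in the pCGN backbone of about 7.5 kb. It is propagated in E. coli as a high-copy plasmid under ampicillin selection. It also carries a hygromycin marker, so transfected mammalian cells can be selected and stable lines or pooled populations established alongside transient expression.

The R-Ras cDNA sits in a single BamHI site that was preserved at both ends of the insert. Because such cloning is non-directional, insert orientation is something to confirm. The backbone supplies an N-terminal HA epitope tag, so the protein is made as an HA–R-Ras fusion that can be detected or immunoprecipitated with anti-HA antibodies without needing an R-Ras-specific reagent. Placing the tag at the N terminus leaves the C terminus free, which matters for Ras-family GTPases because their C-terminal motifs direct lipid modification and membrane targeting. The record does not explicitly name the promoter. The listing of a CMV forward primer for sequencing suggests that a CMV promoter lies upstream of the tagged insert. No feature table is provided, so other regulatory elements, such as the polyadenylation signal and the origin of replication, are not documented here.

The plasmid belongs to a set of mammalian expression vectors for Ras family proteins, built to analyse Ras family function. As the wild-type form, it is suited to ectopic expression of R-Ras in cultured cells for signalling, localisation or transformation studies, and can serve as the reference for comparison with mutant versions.
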