Addgene plasmid #14727: pCGN R-Ras wt
Depositing lab: Adrienne Cox. Depositing organization: University of North Carolina at Chapel Hill. Publication: Mammalian expression vectors for Ras family proteins: generation and use of expression constructs to analyze Ras family function. Fiordalisi JJ, Johnson RL 2nd, Ulku AS, Der CJ, Cox AD. Methods Enzymol. 2001;332:3-36. doi: 10.1016/s0076-6879(01)32189-4. PubMed 11305105.
Backbone
  Vector backbone: pCGN
  Backbone size w/o insert (bp): 7500
  Vector type: Mammalian Expression
  Selectable markers: Hygromycin
Growth in bacteria
  Bacterial resistance: Ampicillin, 100 μg/mL
  Growth temperature: 37°C
  Growth strain: DH5alpha
  Copy number: High Copy
Gene/Insert
  Gene/Insert name: R-ras
  Species: H. sapiens (human)
  Insert size (bp): 680
  Entrez Gene: RRAS (a.k.a. R-Ras)
  Tag / fusion protein: HA (N terminal on backbone)
  Cloning method: Restriction Enzyme; 5′ cloning site BamHI (not destroyed); 3′ cloning site BamHI (not destroyed)
  Sequencing primers: 5′ CMV-F
Terms and licenses: Academic/Nonprofit Terms; Industry Terms: Not Available to Industry
How to cite: pCGN R-Ras wt was a gift from Adrienne Cox (Addgene plasmid # 14727 ; http://n2t.net/addgene:14727 ; RRID:Addgene_14727)
